>Addgene plasmid #87254 | pLenti-CaMKIIa-mTagBFP2 | addgene full sequence | sequence record 174000 | Addgene NGS Result
GATTTATAAGGGATTTTGCCGATTTCGGCCTATTGGTTAAAAAATGAGCTGATTTAACAAAAATTTAACG
CGAATTAATTCTGTGGAATGTGTGTCAGTTAGGGTGTGGAAAGTCCCCAGGCTCCCCAGCAGGCAGAAGT
ATGCAAAGCATGCATCTCAATTAGTCAGCAACCAGGTGTGGAAAGTCCCCAGGCTCCCCAGCAGGCAGAA
GTATGCAAAGCATGCATCTCAATTAGTCAGCAACCATAGTCCCGCCCCTAACTCCGCCCATCCCGCCCCT
AACTCCGCCCAGTTCCGCCCATTCTCCGCCCCATGGCTGACTAATTTTTTTTATTTATGCAGAGGCCGAG
GCCGCCTCTGCCTCTGAGCTATTCCAGAAGTAGTGAGGAGGCTTTTTTGGAGGCCTAGGCTTTTGCAAAA
AGCTCCCGGGAGCTTGTATATCCATTTTCGGATCTGATCAGCACGTGTTGACAATTAATCATCGGCATAG
TATATCGGCATAGTATAATACGACAAGGTGAGGAACTAAACCATGGCCAAGTTGACCAGTGCCGTTCCGG
TGCTCACCGCGCGCGACGTCGCCGGAGCGGTCGAGTTCTGGACCGACCGGCTCGGGTTCTCCCGGGACTT
CGTGGAGGACGACTTCGCCGGTGTGGTCCGGGACGACGTGACCCTGTTCATCAGCGCGGTCCAGGACCAG
GTGGTGCCGGACAACACCCTGGCCTGGGTGTGGGTGCGCGGCCTGGACGAGCTGTACGCCGAGTGGTCGG
AGGTCGTGTCCACGAACTTCCGGGACGCCTCCGGGCCGGCCATGACCGAGATCGGCGAGCAGCCGTGGGG
GCGGGAGTTCGCCCTGCGCGACCCGGCCGGCAACTGCGTGCACTTCGTGGCCGAGGAGCAGGACTGACAC
GTGCTACGAGATTTCGATTCCACCGCCGCCTTCTATGAAAGGTTGGGCTTCGGAATCGTTTTCCGGGACG
CCGGCTGGATGATCCTCCAGCGCGGGGATCTCATGCTGGAGTTCTTCGCCCACCCCAACTTGTTTATTGC
AGCTTATAATGGTTACAAATAAAGCAATAGCATCACAAATTTCACAAATAAAGCATTTTTTTCACTGCAT
TCTAGTTGTGGTTTGTCCAAACTCATCAATGTATCTTATCATGTCTGTATACCGTCGACCTCTAGCTAGA
GCTTGGCGTAATCATGGTCATAGCTGTTTCCTGTGTGAAATTGTTATCCGCTCACAATTCCACACAACAT
ACGAGCCGGAAGCATAAAGTGTAAAGCCTGGGGTGCCTAATGAGTGAGCTAACTCACATTAATTGCGTTG
CGCTCACTGCCCGCTTTCCAGTCGGGAAACCTGTCGTGCCAGCTGCATTAATGAATCGGCCAACGCGCGG
GGAGAGGCGGTTTGCGTATTGGGCGCTCTTCCGCTTCCTCGCTCACTGACTCGCTGCGCTCGGTCGTTCG
GCTGCGGCGAGCGGTATCAGCTCACTCAAAGGCGGTAATACGGTTATCCACAGAATCAGGGGATAACGCA
GGAAAGAACATGTGAGCAAAAGGCCAGCAAAAGGCCAGGAACCGTAAAAAGGCCGCGTTGCTGGCGTTTT
TCCATAGGCTCCGCCCCCCTGACGAGCATCACAAAAATCGACGCTCAAGTCAGAGGTGGCGAAACCCGAC
AGGACTATAAAGATACCAGGCGTTTCCCCCTGGAAGCTCCCTCGTGCGCTCTCCTGTTCCGACCCTGCCG
CTTACCGGATACCTGTCCGCCTTTCTCCCTTCGGGAAGCGTGGCGCTTTCTCATAGCTCACGCTGTAGGT
ATCTCAGTTCGGTGTAGGTCGTTCGCTCCAAGCTGGGCTGTGTGCACGAACCCCCCGTTCAGCCCGACCG
CTGCGCCTTATCCGGTAACTATCGTCTTGAGTCCAACCCGGTAAGACACGACTTATCGCCACTGGCAGCA
GCCACTGGTAACAGGATTAGCAGAGCGAGGTATGTAGGCGGTGCTACAGAGTTCTTGAAGTGGTGGCCTA
ACTACGGCTACACTAGAAGAACAGTATTTGGTATCTGCGCTCTGCTGAAGCCAGTTACCTTCGGAAAAAG
AGTTGGTAGCTCTTGATCCGGCAAACAAACCACCGCTGGTAGCGGTGGTTTTTTTGTTTGCAAGCAGCAG
ATTACGCGCAGAAAAAAAGGATCTCAAGAAGATCCTTTGATCTTTTCTACGGGGTCTGACGCTCAGTGGA
ACGAAAACTCACGTTAAGGGATTTTGGTCATGAGATTATCAAAAAGGATCTTCACCTAGATCCTTTTAAA
TTAAAAATGAAGTTTTAAATCAATCTAAAGTATATATGAGTAAACTTGGTCTGACAGTTACCAATGCTTA
ATCAGTGAGGCACCTATCTCAGCGATCTGTCTATTTCGTTCATCCATAGTTGCCTGACTCCCCGTCGTGT
AGATAACTACGATACGGGAGGGCTTACCATCTGGCCCCAGTGCTGCAATGATACCGCGAGACCCACGCTC
ACCGGCTCCAGATTTATCAGCAATAAACCAGCCAGCCGGAAGGGCCGAGCGCAGAAGTGGTCCTGCAACT
TTATCCGCCTCCATCCAGTCTATTAATTGTTGCCGGGAAGCTAGAGTAAGTAGTTCGCCAGTTAATAGTT
TGCGCAACGTTGTTGCCATTGCTACAGGCATCGTGGTGTCACGCTCGTCGTTTGGTATGGCTTCATTCAG
CTCCGGTTCCCAACGATCAAGGCGAGTTACATGATCCCCCATGTTGTGCAAAAAAGCGGTTAGCTCCTTC
GGTCCTCCGATCGTTGTCAGAAGTAAGTTGGCCGCAGTGTTATCACTCATGGTTATGGCAGCACTGCATA
ATTCTCTTACTGTCATGCCATCCGTAAGATGCTTTTCTGTGACTGGTGAGTACTCAACCAAGTCATTCTG
AGAATAGTGTATGCGGCGACCGAGTTGCTCTTGCCCGGCGTCAATACGGGATAATACCGCGCCACATAGC
AGAACTTTAAAAGTGCTCATCATTGGAAAACGTTCTTCGGGGCGAAAACTCTCAAGGATCTTACCGCTGT
TGAGATCCAGTTCGATGTAACCCACTCGTGCACCCAACTGATCTTCAGCATCTTTTACTTTCACCAGCGT
TTCTGGGTGAGCAAAAACAGGAAGGCAAAATGCCGCAAAAAAGGGAATAAGGGCGACACGGAAATGTTGA
ATACTCATACTCTTCCTTTTTCAATATTATTGAAGCATTTATCAGGGTTATTGTCTCATGAGCGGATACA
TATTTGAATGTATTTAGAAAAATAAACAAATAGGGGTTCCGCGCACATTTCCCCGAAAAGTGCCACCTGA
CGTCGACGGATCGGGAGATCTCCCGATCCCCTATGGTGCACTCTCAGTACAATCTGCTCTGATGCCGCAT
AGTTAAGCCAGTATCTGCTCCCTGCTTGTGTGTTGGAGGTCGCTGAGTAGTGCGCGAGCAAAATTTAAGC
TACAACAAGGCAAGGCTTGACCGACAATTGCATGAAGAATCTGCTTAGGGTTAGGCGTTTTGCGCTGCTT
CGCGATGTACGGGCCAGATATACGCGTTGACATTGATTATTGACTAGTTATTAATAGTAATCAATTACGG
GGTCATTAGTTCATAGCCCATATATGGAGTTCCGCGTTACATAACTTACGGTAAATGGCCCGCCTGGCTG
ACCGCCCAACGACCCCCGCCCATTGACGTCAATAATGACGTATGTTCCCATAGTAACGCCAATAGGGACT
TTCCATTGACGTCAATGGGTGGAGTATTTACGGTAAACTGCCCACTTGGCAGTACATCAAGTGTATCATA
TGCCAAGTACGCCCCCTATTGACGTCAATGACGGTAAATGGCCCGCCTGGCATTATGCCCAGTACATGAC
CTTATGGGACTTTCCTACTTGGCAGTACATCTACGTATTAGTCATCGCTATTACCATGGTGATGCGGTTT
TGGCAGTACATCAATGGGCGTGGATAGCGGTTTGACTCACGGGGATTTCCAAGTCTCCACCCCATTGACG
TCAATGGGAGTTTGTTTTGGCACCAAAATCAACGGGACTTTCCAAAATGTCGTAACAACTCCGCCCCATT
GACGCAAATGGGCGGTAGGCGTGTACGGTGGGAGGTCTATATAAGCAGCGCGTTTTGCCTGTACTGGGTC
TCTCTGGTTAGACCAGATCTGAGCCTGGGAGCTCTCTGGCTAACTAGGGAACCCACTGCTTAAGCCTCAA
TAAAGCTTGCCTTGAGTGCTTCAAGTAGTGTGTGCCCGTCTGTTGTGTGACTCTGGTAACTAGAGATCCC
TCAGACCCTTTTAGTCAGTGTGGAAAATCTCTAGCAGTGGCGCCCGAACAGGGACTTGAAAGCGAAAGGG
AAACCAGAGGAGCTCTCTCGACGCAGGACTCGGCTTGCTGAAGCGCGCACGGCAAGAGGCGAGGGGCGGC
GACTGGTGAGTACGCCAAAAATTTTGACTAGCGGAGGCTAGAAGGAGAGAGATGGGTGCGAGAGCGTCAG
TATTAAGCGGGGGAGAATTAGATCGCGATGGGAAAAAATTCGGTTAAGGCCAGGGGGAAAGAAAAAATAT
AAATTAAAACATATAGTATGGGCAAGCAGGGAGCTAGAACGATTCGCAGTTAATCCTGGCCTGTTAGAAA
CATCAGAAGGCTGTAGACAAATACTGGGACAGCTACAACCATCCCTTCAGACAGGATCAGAAGAACTTAG
ATCATTATATAATACAGTAGCAACCCTCTATTGTGTGCATCAAAGGATAGAGATAAAAGACACCAAGGAA
GCTTTAGACAAGATAGAGGAAGAGCAAAACAAAAGTAAGACCACCGCACAGCAAGCGGCCGCTGATCTTC
AGACCTGGAGGAGGAGATATGAGGGACAATTGGAGAAGTGAATTATATAAATATAAAGTAGTAAAAATTG
AACCATTAGGAGTAGCACCCACCAAGGCAAAGAGAAGAGTGGTGCAGAGAGAAAAAAGAGCAGTGGGAAT
AGGAGCTTTGTTCCTTGGGTTCTTGGGAGCAGCAGGAAGCACTATGGGCGCAGCGTCAATGACGCTGACG
GTACAGGCCAGACAATTATTGTCTGGTATAGTGCAGCAGCAGAACAATTTGCTGAGGGCTATTGAGGCGC
AACAGCATCTGTTGCAACTCACAGTCTGGGGCATCAAGCAGCTCCAGGCAAGAATCCTGGCTGTGGAAAG
ATACCTAAAGGATCAACAGCTCCTGGGGATTTGGGGTTGCTCTGGAAAACTCATTTGCACCACTGCTGTG
CCTTGGAATGCTAGTTGGAGTAATAAATCTCTGGAACAGATTTGGAATCACACGACCTGGATGGAGTGGG
ACAGAGAAATTAACAATTACACAAGCTTAATACACTCCTTAATTGAAGAATCGCAAAACCAGCAAGAAAA
GAATGAACAAGAATTATTGGAATTAGATAAATGGGCAAGTTTGTGGAATTGGTTTAACATAACAAATTGG
CTGTGGTATATAAAATTATTCATAATGATAGTAGGAGGCTTGGTAGGTTTAAGAATAGTTTTTGCTGTAC
TTTCTATAGTGAATAGAGTTAGGCAGGGATATTCACCATTATCGTTTCAGACCCACCTCCCAACCCCGAG
GGGACCCGACAGGCCCGAAGGAATAGAAGAAGAAGGTGGAGAGAGAGACAGAGACAGATCCATTCGATTA
GTGAACGGATCGGCACTGCGTGCGCCAATTCTGCAGACAAATGGCAGTATTCATCCACAATTTTAAAAGA
AAAGGGGGGATTGGGGGGTACAGTGCAGGGGAAAGAATAGTAGACATAATAGCAACAGACATACAAACTA
AAGAATTACAAAAACAAATTACAAAAATTCAAAATTTTCGGGTTTATTACAGGGACAGCAGAGATCCAGT
TTGGTTAATTAACATTATGGCCTTAGGTCACTTCATCTCCATGGGGTTCTTCTTCTGATTTTCTAGAAAA
TGAGATGGGGGTGCAGAGAGCTTCCTCAGTGACCTGCCCAGGGTCACATCAGAAATGTCAGAGCTAGAAC
TTGAACTCAGATTACTAATCTTAAATTCCATGCCTTGGGGGCATGCAAGTACGATATACAGAAGGAGTGA
ACTCATTAGGGCAGATGACCAATGAGTTTAGGAAAGAAGAGTCCAGGGCAGGGTACATCTACACCACCCG
CCCAGCCCTGGGTGAGTCCAGCCACGTTCACCTCATTATAGTTGCCTCTCTCCAGTCCTACCTTGACGGG
AAGCACAAGCAGAAACTGGGACAGGAGCCCCAGGAGACCAAATCTTCATGGTCCCTCTGGGAGGATGGGT
GGGGAGAGCTGTGGCAGAGGCCTCAGGAGGGGCCCTGCTGCTCAGTGGTGACAGATAGGGGTGAGAAAGC
AGACAGAGTCATTCCGTCAGCATTCTGGGTCTGTTTGGTACTTCTTCTCACGCTAAGGTGGCGGTGTGAT
ATGCACAATGGCTAAAAAGCAGGGAGAGCTGGAAAGAAACAAGGACAGAGACAGAGGCCAAGTCAACCAG
ACCAATTCCCAGAGGAAGCAAAGAAACCATTACAGAGACTACAAGGGGGAAGGGAAGGAGAGATGAATTA
GCTTCCCCTGTAAACCTTAGAACCCAGCTGTTGCCAGGGCAACGGGGCAATACCTGTCTCTTCAGAGGAG
ATGAAGTTGCCAGGGTAACTACATCCTGTCTTTCTCAAGGACCATCCCAGAATGTGGCACCCACTAGCCG
TTACCATAGCAACTGCCTCTTTGCCCCACTTAATCCCATCCCGTCTGTTAAAAGGGCCCTATAGTTGGAG
GTGGGGGAGGTAGGAAGAGCGATGATCACTTGTGGACTAAGTTTGTTCGCATCCCCTTCTCCAACCCCCT
CAGTACATCACCCTGGGGGAACAGGGTCCACTTGCTCCTGGGCCCACACAGTCCTGCAGTATTGTGTATA
TAAGGCCAGGGCAAAGAGGAGCAGGTTTTAAAGTGAAAGGCAGGCAGGTGTTGGGGAGGCAGTTACCGGG
GCAACGGGAACAGGGCGTTTCGGAGGTGGTTGCCATGGGGACCTGGATGCTGACGAAGGCTCGCGAGGCT
GTGAGCAGCCACAGTGCCCTGCTCAGAAGCCCCAAGCTCGTCAGTCAAGCCGGTTCTCCGTTTGCACTCA
GGAGCACGGGCAGGCGAGTGGCCCCTAGTTCTGGGGGCAGCGGGGGATCCATGGGGAGCCACCATCACCA
TCACCATGGCAGATCTATGAGCGAGCTGATTAAGGAGAACATGCACATGAAGCTGTACATGGAGGGCACC
GTGGACAACCATCACTTCAAGTGCACATCCGAGGGCGAAGGCAAGCCCTACGAGGGCACCCAGACCATGA
GAATCAAGGTGGTCGAGGGCGGCCCTCTCCCCTTCGCCTTCGACATCCTGGCTACTAGCTTCCTCTACGG
CAGCAAGACCTTCATCAACCACACCCAGGGCATCCCCGACTTCTTCAAGCAGTCCTTCCCTGAGGGCTTC
ACATGGGAGAGAGTCACCACATACGAAGACGGGGGCGTGCTGACCGCTACCCAGGACACCAGCCTCCAGG
ACGGCTGCCTCATCTACAACGTCAAGATCAGAGGGGTGAACTTCACATCCAACGGCCCTGTGATGCAGAA
GAAAACACTCGGCTGGGAGGCCTTCACCGAGACGCTGTACCCCGCTGACGGCGGCCTGGAAGGCAGAAAC
GACATGGCCCTGAAGCTCGTGGGCGGGAGCCATCTGATCGCAAACGCCAAGACCACATATAGATCCAAGA
AACCCGCTAAGAACCTCAAGATGCCTGGCGTCTACTATGTGGACTACAGACTGGAAAGAATCAAGGAGGC
CAACAACGAGACCTACGTCGAGCAGCACGAGGTGGCAGTGGCCAGATACTGCGACCTCCCTAGCAAACTG
GGGCACAAGCTTAATTAAGAATTCGATATCAAGCTTATCGATAATCAACCTCTGGATTACAAAATTTGTG
AAAGATTGACTGGTATTCTTAACTATGTTGCTCCTTTTACGCTATGTGGATACGCTGCTTTAATGCCTTT
GTATCATGCTATTGCTTCCCGTATGGCTTTCATTTTCTCCTCCTTGTATAAATCCTGGTTGCTGTCTCTT
TATGAGGAGTTGTGGCCCGTTGTCAGGCAACGTGGCGTGGTGTGCACTGTGTTTGCTGACGCAACCCCCA
CTGGTTGGGGCATTGCCACCACCTGTCAGCTCCTTTCCGGGACTTTCGCTTTCCCCCTCCCTATTGCCAC
GGCGGAACTCATCGCCGCCTGCCTTGCCCGCTGCTGGACAGGGGCTCGGCTGTTGGGCACTGACAATTCC
GTGGTGTTGTCGGGGAAATCATCGTCCTTTCCTTGGCTGCTCGCCTGTGTTGCCACCTGGATTCTGCGCG
GGACGTCCTTCTGCTACGTCCCTTCGGCCCTCAATCCAGCGGACCTTCCTTCCCGCGGCCTGCTGCCGGC
TCTGCGGCCTCTTCCGCGTCTTCGCCTTCGCCCTCAGACGAGTCGGATCTCCCTTTGGGCCGCCTCCCCG
CATCGATACCGTCGACCTCGAGACCTAGAAAAACATGGAGCAATCACAAGTAGCAATACAGCAGCTACCA
ATGCTGATTGTGCCTGGCTAGAAGCACAAGAGGAGGAGGAGGTGGGTTTTCCAGTCACACCTCAGGTACC
TTTAAGACCAATGACTTACAAGGCAGCTGTAGATCTTAGCCACTTTTTAAAAGAAAAGGGGGGACTGGAA
GGGCTAATTCACTCCCAACGAAGACAAGATATCCTTGATCTGTGGATCTACCACACACAAGGCTACTTCC
CTGATTGGCAGAACTACACACCAGGGCCAGGGATCAGATATCCACTGACCTTTGGATGGTGCTACAAGCT
AGTACCAGTTGAGCAAGAGAAGGTAGAAGAAGCCAATGAAGGAGAGAACACCCGCTTGTTACACCCTGTG
AGCCTGCATGGGATGGATGACCCGGAGAGAGAAGTATTAGAGTGGAGGTTTGACAGCCGCCTAGCATTTC
ATCACATGGCCCGAGAGCTGCATCCGGACTGTACTGGGTCTCTCTGGTTAGACCAGATCTGAGCCTGGGA
GCTCTCTGGCTAACTAGGGAACCCACTGCTTAAGCCTCAATAAAGCTTGCCTTGAGTGCTTCAAGTAGTG
TGTGCCCGTCTGTTGTGTGACTCTGGTAACTAGAGATCCCTCAGACCCTTTTAGTCAGTGTGGAAAATCT
CTAGCAGGGCCCGTTTAAACCCGCTGATCAGCCTCGACTGTGCCTTCTAGTTGCCAGCCATCTGTTGTTT
GCCCCTCCCCCGTGCCTTCCTTGACCCTGGAAGGTGCCACTCCCACTGTCCTTTCCTAATAAAATGAGGA
AATTGCATCGCATTGTCTGAGTAGGTGTCATTCTATTCTGGGGGGTGGGGTGGGGCAGGACAGCAAGGGG
GAGGATTGGGAAGACAATAGCAGGCATGCTGGGGATGCGGTGGGCTCTATGGCTTCTGAGGCGGAAAGAA
CCAGCTGGGGCTCTAGGGGGTATCCCC
[124 nt withheld, positions 9618-9741]
C
[91 nt withheld, positions 9743-9833]
A
[49 nt withheld, positions 9835-9883]
CCTTTGACGTTGGAGTCCACGTTCTTT
[37 nt withheld, positions 9911-9947]
ACCCTATCTCGGTCTATTCTTTT
Features (pLannotate 1.2.2; 31 found; start..end, strand, type, name):
     90..419     +  promoter       SV40 promoter: SV40 enhancer and early promoter
    467..514     +  promoter       EM7 promoter: synthetic bacterial promoter&nbsp
    533..907     +  CDS            BleoR: antibiotic-binding protein; Sh ble from Streptoalloteichus hindustanus; confers resistance to bleomycin, phleomycin, and Zeocin™
    917..1042    +  CDS            ble (fragment): BLE_KLEPN - Experimental evidence at protein level: Swiss-Prot protein existence level 1. Binding protein with a strong affinity to the bleomycin family of antibiotics. Binds to CL990; an antimitotic-antibiotic compound. From Klebsiella pneumoniae.
   1037..1158    +  polyA_signal   SV40 poly(A) signal: SV40 polyadenylation signal
   1231..1247    -  protein_bind   lac operator: The lac repressor binds to the lac operator to inhibit transcription in E. coli. This inhibition can be relieved by adding lactose or isopropyl-β-D-thiogalactopyranoside (IPTG). lac repressor encoded by lacI
   1255..1285    -  promoter       lac promoter: promoter for the E. coli lac operon
   1300..1321    -  protein_bind   CAP binding site: CAP binding activates transcription in the presence of cAMP. E. coli catabolite activator protein
   1334..1426    -  CDS            lacI (fragment): lac repressor; lacI; The lac repressor binds to the lac operator to inhibit transcription in E. coli. This inhibition can be relieved by adding lactose or isopropyl-β-D-thiogalactopyranoside (IPTG).
   1609..2197    -  rep_origin     ori: high-copy-number ColE1/pMB1/pBR322/pUC origin of replication
   2368..3228    -  CDS            AmpR: β-lactamase; bla; confers resistance to ampicillin, carbenicillin, and related antibiotics
   3229..3333    -  promoter       AmpR promoter: bla
   3392..3444    -  misc_feature   bom (fragment): basis of mobility region from pBR322
   3599..3978    +  enhancer       CMV enhancer: human cytomegalovirus immediate early enhancer
   3979..4178    +  promoter       CMV promoter: human cytomegalovirus (CMV) immediate early promoter
   4196..4376    +  LTR            5' LTR (truncated): truncated 5' long terminal repeat (LTR) from HIV-1
   4423..4548    +  misc_feature   HIV-1 Ψ: packaging signal of human immunodeficiency virus type 1
   4532..4895    +  CDS            HIV-1 gag (fragment): gag protein from human immunodeficiency virus 1; gag
   5041..5274    +  misc_feature   RRE: The Rev response element (RRE) of HIV-1 allows for Rev-dependent mRNA export from the nucleus to the cytoplasm.
   5651..5751    +  CDS            Rev (fragment): human immunodeficiency virus 1 (HIV-1) Rev protein; rev; enhances nuclear export of unspliced and incompletely spliced viral mRNAs
   5801..5918    +  misc_feature   cPPT/CTS: central polypurine tract and central termination sequence of HIV-1
   5963..7251    +  promoter       CaMKII promoter: promoter for the mouse calcium/calmodulin-dependent kinase II α subunit
   7270..7287    +  CDS            6xHis: 6xHis affinity tag
   7297..7998    +  CDS            TagBFP: monomeric blue fluorescent protein mammalian codon-optimized
   7999..8023    +  misc_feature   MCS (fragment): pBluescript multiple cloning site
   8023..8611    +  misc_feature   WPRE: woodchuck hepatitis virus posttranscriptional regulatory element
   8548..9129    +  CDS            nef (fragment): NEF_HV1H2 - Experimental evidence at protein level: Swiss-Prot protein existence level 1. Extracellular Nef protein targets CD4(+) T-lymphocytes for apoptosis by interacting with CXCR4 surface receptors. From Human immunodeficiency virus type 1 group M subtype B (isolate HXB2) (HIV-1).
   9136..9316    +  LTR            5' LTR (truncated): truncated 5' long terminal repeat (LTR) from HIV-1
   9348..9572    +  polyA_signal   bGH poly(A) signal: bovine growth hormone polyadenylation signal
   9576..9597    +  promoter       SV40 promoter (fragment): SV40 enhancer and early promoter
   9618..76      +  rep_origin     f1 ori (across the origin) (sequence partly withheld): f1 bacteriophage origin of replication; arrow indicates direction of (+) strand synthesis
