[The description below was written by a language model from this plasmid's Addgene catalogue record and pLannotate feature annotations shown in this document.]
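Description:
pLenti-CaMKIIa-mTagBFP2 is a lentiviral transfer plasmid that expresses the blue fluorescent protein mTagBFP2 from the CaMKIIα promoter, serving as a fluorescent reporter for neuronal cell types in which that promoter is active. It was built on the pLenti-CaMKIIa-GFP backbone by placing a synthesized mTagBFP2 coding sequence between BamHI and EcoRI sites, both of which are retained. In bacteria it replicates from a high-copy ColE1/pUC-type origin and is selected with ampicillin through the β-lactamase gene. An f1 origin is also present. Outside the viral region sits an SV40/EM7-driven bleomycin/Zeocin resistance cassette with an SV40 polyadenylation signal. Because it lies outside the LTRs, it would not be carried into transduced cells by the virus.

The viral portion has an HIV-1-derived layout. A CMV enhancer/promoter sits directly upstream of a truncated 5′ LTR, positioned to drive genomic RNA transcription in packaging cells. This is followed by the Ψ packaging signal with a gag fragment, the Rev response element for Rev-dependent nuclear export, and the cPPT/CTS element, which aids nuclear import of the reverse-transcribed genome. The internal cassette comprises the annotated mouse CaMKIIα promoter of about 1.3 kb, an N-terminal 6xHis tag and the blue fluorescent protein reading frame, which the annotation tool labels as TagBFP. A WPRE follows to enhance transcript stability and expression. The cassette ends with a truncated 3′ LTR, labelled by the software as a second 5′ LTR, and a bGH polyadenylation signal. Packaging functions are not encoded and must be supplied in trans. The construct is suited to labelling CaMKIIα-expressing neurons in a blue channel alongside green or red reporters.
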