Addgene plasmid #87254: pLenti-CaMKIIa-mTagBFP2
Purpose: Lentiviral fluorescent reporter using the neuronal cell type-specific promoter of the CaM Kinase II alpha gene.
Depositing lab: James Ellis. Depositing organization: Hospital for Sick Children.
Backbone
  Vector backbone: pLenti-CaMKIIa-GFP
  Backbone size w/o insert (bp): 9926
  Vector type: Lentiviral
Growth in bacteria
  Bacterial resistance: Ampicillin, 100 μg/mL
  Growth temperature: 37°C
  Growth strain: NEB Stable
  Copy number: High Copy
Gene/Insert
  Gene/Insert name: mTagBFP2
  Species: Synthetic
  Insert size (bp): 738
  Promoter: CaMKIIa
  Tag / fusion protein: 6xHis (N terminal on insert)
  Cloning method: Restriction Enzyme; 5′ cloning site BamHI (not destroyed); 3′ cloning site EcoRI (not destroyed)
  Sequencing primers: 5′ CaMKIIa promoter-based primer; 3′ WPRE-R
Resource information
  A portion of this plasmid was derived from a plasmid made by: Insert was synthesized as gBlock at IDT. Sequence was copied from Addgene plasmid 34632. Vector backbone was provided by Oleksandr Shcheglovitov (University of Utah).
Terms and licenses: Academic/Nonprofit Terms; Industry Terms: Not Available to Industry
How to cite: pLenti-CaMKIIa-mTagBFP2 was a gift from James Ellis (Addgene plasmid # 87254 ; http://n2t.net/addgene:87254 ; RRID:Addgene_87254)
